>Addgene plasmid #238836 | RPS6KA1-NanoLuc Fusion Vector | addgene full sequence | sequence record 481980 | Addgene NGS Result
TTCCAAAATGTCGTAATAACCCCGCCCCGTTGACGCAAATGGGCGGTAGGCGTGTACGGTGGGAGGTCTA
TATAAGCAGAGCTGGTTTAGTGAACCGTCAGATCACTAGAAGCTTTATTGCGGTAGTTTATCACAGTTAA
ATTGCTAACGCAGTCAGTGCTTCTGACACAACAGTCTCGAACTTAAGCTGCAGAAGTTGGTCGTGAGGCA
CTGGGCAGGTAAGTATCAAGGTTACAAGACAGGTTTAAGGAGACCAATAGAAACTGGGCTTGTCGAGACA
GAGAAGACTCTTGCGTTTCTGATAGGCACCTATTGGTCTTACTGACATCCACTTTGCCTTTCTCTCCACA
GGTGTCCACTCCCAGTTCAATTACAGCTCTTAAGGCTAGAGTATTAATACGACTCACTATAGGGCTAGCG
ATCGCCATGCCGCTCGCCCAGCTCAAGGAGCCCTGGCCGCTCATGGAGCTAGTGCCGCTGGACCCGGAGA
ATGGACAGACCTCAGGGGAAGAAGCTGGACTTCAGCCGTCCAAGGATGAGGGCGTCCTCAAGGAGATCTC
CATCACGCACCACGTCAAGGCTGGCTCTGAGAAGGCTGATCCATCCCATTTCGAGCTCCTCAAGGTTCTG
GGCCAGGGATCCTTTGGCAAAGTCTTCCTGGTGCGGAAAGTCACCCGGCCTGACAGTGGGCACCTGTATG
CTATGAAGGTGCTGAAGAAGGCAACGCTGAAAGTACGTGACCGCGTCCGGACCAAGATGGAGAGAGACAT
CCTGGCTGATGTAAATCACCCATTCGTGGTGAAGCTGCACTATGCCTTCCAGACCGAGGGCAAGCTCTAT
CTCATTCTGGACTTCCTGCGTGGTGGGGACCTCTTCACCCGGCTCTCAAAAGAGGTGATGTTCACGGAGG
AGGATGTGAAGTTTTACCTGGCCGAGCTGGCTCTGGGCCTGGATCACCTGCACAGCCTGGGTATCATTTA
CAGAGACCTCAAGCCTGAGAACATCCTTCTGGATGAGGAGGGCCACATCAAACTCACTGACTTTGGCCTG
AGCAAAGAGGCCATTGACCACGAGAAGAAGGCCTATTCTTTCTGCGGGACAGTGGAGTACATGGCCCCTG
AGGTCGTCAACCGCCAGGGCCACTCCCATAGTGCGGACTGGTGGTCCTATGGGGTGTTGATGTTTGAGAT
GCTGACGGGCTCCCTGCCCTTCCAGGGGAAGGACCGGAAGGAGACCATGACACTGATTCTGAAGGCGAAG
CTAGGCATGCCCCAGTTTCTGAGCACTGAAGCCCAGAGCCTCTTGCGGGCCCTGTTCAAGCGGAATCCTG
CCAACCGGCTCGGCTCCGGCCCTGATGGGGCAGAGGAAATCAAGCGGCATGTCTTCTACTCCACCATTGA
CTGGAATAAGCTATACCGTCGTGAGATCAAGCCACCCTTCAAGCCAGCAGTGGCTCAGCCTGATGACACC
TTCTACTTTGACACCGAGTTCACGTCCCGCACACCCAAGGATTCCCCAGGCATCCCCCCCAGCGCTGGGG
CCCATCAGCTGTTCCGGGGCTTCAGCTTCGTGGCCACCGGCCTGATGGAAGACGACGGCAAGCCTCGTGC
CCCGCAGGCACCCCTGCACTCGGTGGTACAGCAACTCCATGGGAAGAACCTGGTTTTTAGTGACGGCTAC
GTGGTAAAGGAGACAATTGGTGTGGGCTCCTACTCTGAGTGCAAGCGCTGTGTCCACAAGGCCACCAACA
TGGAGTATGCTGTCAAGGTCATTGATAAGAGCAAGCGGGATCCTTCAGAAGAGATTGAGATTCTTCTGCG
GTATGGCCAGCACCCCAACATCATCACTCTGAAAGATGTGTATGATGATGGCAAACACGTGTACCTGGTG
ACAGAGCTGATGCGGGGTGGGGAGCTGCTGGACAAGATCCTGCGGCAGAAGTTCTTCTCAGAGCGGGAGG
CCAGCTTTGTCCTGCACACCATTGGCAAAACTGTGGAGTATCTGCACTCACAGGGGGTTGTGCACAGGGA
CCTGAAGCCCAGCAACATCCTGTATGTGGACGAGTCCGGGAATCCCGAGTGCCTGCGCATCTGTGACTTT
GGTTTTGCCAAACAGCTGCGGGCTGAGAATGGGCTCCTCATGACACCTTGCTACACAGCCAACTTTGTGG
CGCCTGAGGTGCTGAAGCGCCAGGGCTACGATGAAGGCTGCGACATCTGGAGCCTGGGCATTCTGCTGTA
CACCATGCTGGCAGGATATACTCCATTTGCCAACGGTCCCAGTGACACACCAGAGGAAATCCTAACCCGG
ATCGGCAGTGGGAAGTTTACCCTCAGTGGGGGAAATTGGAACACAGTTTCAGAGACAGCCAAGGACCTGG
TGTCCAAGATGCTACACGTGGATCCCCACCAGCGCCTCACAGCTAAGCAGGTTCTGCAGCATCCATGGGT
CACCCAGAAAGACAAGCTTCCCCAAAGCCAGCTGTCCCACCAGGACCTACAGCTTGTGAAGGGAGCCATG
GCTGCCACGTACTCCGCACTCAACAGCTCCAAGCCCACCCCCCAGCTGAAGCCCATCGAGTCATCCATCC
TGGCCCAGCGGCGAGTGAGGAAGTTGCCATCCACCACCCTGGTTTCTCTCGGCTCGAGCGGCGTCTTCAC
ACTCGAAGATTTCGTTGGGGACTGGCGACAGACAGCCGGCTACAACCTGGACCAAGTCCTTGAACAGGGA
GGTGTGTCCAGTTTGTTTCAGAATCTCGGGGTGTCCGTAACTCCGATCCAAAGGATTGTCCTGAGCGGTG
AAAATGGGCTGAAGATCGACATCCATGTCATCATCCCGTATGAAGGTCTGAGCGGCGACCAAATGGGCCA
GATCGAAAAAATTTTTAAGGTGGTGTACCCTGTGGATGATCATCACTTTAAGGTGATCCTGCACTATGGC
ACACTGGTAATCGACGGGGTTACGCCGAACATGATCGACTATTTCGGACGGCCGTATGAAGGCATCGCCG
TGTTCGACGGCAAAAAGATCACTGTAACAGGGACCCTGTGGAACGGCAACAAAATTATCGACGAGCGCCT
GATCAACCCCGACGGCTCCCTGCTGTTCCGAGTAACCATCAACGGAGTGACCGGCTGGCGGCTGTGCGAA
CGCATTCTGGCGTAAGGCCGCGACTCTAGAGTCGACCTGCAGGCATGCAAGCTGATCCGGCTGCTAACAA
AGCCCGAAAGGAAGCTGAGTTGGCTGCTGCCACCGCTGAGCAATAACTAGCATAACCCCTTGGGGCGGCC
GCTTCGAGCAGACATGATAAGATACATTGATGAGTTTGGACAAACCACAACTAGAATGCAGTGAAAAAAA
TGCTTTATTTGTGAAATTTGTGATGCTATTGCTTTATTTGTAACCATTATAAGCTGCAATAAACAAGTTA
ACAACAACAATTGCATTCATTTTATGTTTCAGGTTCAGGGGGAGATGTGGGAGGTTTTTTTAAGCAAGTA
AAACCTCTACAAATGTGGTAAAATCGAATTTTAACAAAATATTAACGCTTACAATTTCCTGATGCGGTAT
TTTCTCCTTACGCATCTGTGCGGTATTTCACACCGCATACGCGGATCTGCGCAGCACCATGGCCTGAAAT
AACCTCTGAAAGAGGAACTTGGTTAGGTACCTTCTGAGGCGGAAAGAACCAGCTGTGGAATGTGTGTCAG
TTAGGGTGTGGAAAGTCCCCAGGCTCCCCAGCAGGCAGAAGTATGCAAAGCATGCATCTCAATTAGTCAG
CAACCAGGTGTGGAAAGTCCCCAGGCTCCCCAGCAGGCAGAAGTATGCAAAGCATGCATCTCAATTAGTC
AGCAACCATAGTCCCGCCCCTAACTCCGCCCATCCCGCCCCTAACTCCGCCCAGTTCCGCCCATTCTCCG
CCCCATGGCTGACTAATTTTTTTTATTTATGCAGAGGCCGAGGCCGCCTCGGCCTCTGAGCTATTCCAGA
AGTAGTGAGGAGGCTTTTTTGGAGGCCTAGGCTTTTGCAAAAAGCTTAATTAACTGTTGACAATTAATCA
TCGGCATAGTATATCGGCATAGTATAATACGACAAGGTGAGGAACTAAACCCAGGAGGCAGATCATGATT
GAACAAGATGGATTGCACGCAGGTTCTCCGGCCGCTTGGGTGGAGAGGCTATTCGGCTATGACTGGGCAC
AACAGACAATCGGCTGCTCTGATGCCGCCGTGTTCCGGCTGTCAGCGCAGGGGCGCCCGGTTCTTTTTGT
CAAGACCGACCTGTCCGGTGCCCTGAATGAACTGCAGGACGAGGCAGCGCGGCTATCGTGGCTGGCCACG
ACGGGCGTTCCTTGCGCAGCTGTGCTCGACGTTGTCACTGAAGCGGGAAGGGACTGGCTGCTATTGGGCG
AAGTGCCGGGGCAGGATCTCCTGTCATCTCACCTTGCTCCTGCCGAGAAAGTATCCATCATGGCTGATGC
AATGCGGCGGCTGCATACGCTTGATCCGGCTACCTGCCCATTCGACCACCAAGCGAAACATCGCATCGAG
CGAGCACGTACTCGGATGGAAGCCGGTCTTGTCGATCAGGATGATCTGGACGAAGAGCATCAGGGGCTCG
CGCCAGCCGAACTGTTCGCCAGGCTCAAGGCGCGCATGCCCGACGGCGAGGATCTCGTCGTGACCCATGG
CGATGCCTGCTTGCCGAATATCATGGTGGAAAATGGCCGCTTTTCTGGATTCATCGACTGTGGCCGGCTG
GGTGTGGCGGACCGCTATCAGGACATAGCGTTGGCTACCCGTGATATTGCTGAAGAGCTTGGCGGCGAAT
GGGCTGACCGCTTCCTCGTGCTTTACGGTATCGCCGCTCCCGATTCGCAGCGCATCGCCTTCTATCGCCT
TCTTGACGAGTTCTTCTGAGCGGGACTCTGGGGTTCGAAATGACCGACCAAGCGACGCCCAACCTGCCAT
CACGATGGCCGCAATAAAATATCTTTATTTTCATTACATCTGTGTGTTGGTTTTTTGTGTGAATCGATAG
CGATAAGGATCCTCTTTGCGCTTGCGTTTTCCCTTGTCCAGATAGCCCAGTAGCTGACATTCATCCGGGG
TCAGCACCGTTTCTGCGGACTGGCTTTCTACCCGGTATCAGCTCACTCAAAGGCGGTAATACGGTTATCC
ACAGAATCAGGGGATAACGCAGGAAAGAACATGTGAGCAAAAGGCCAGCAAAAGGCCAGGAACCGTAAAA
AGGCCGCGTTGCTGGCGTTTTTCCATAGGCTCCGCCCCCCTGACGAGCATCACAAAAATCGACGCTCAAG
TCAGAGGTGGCGAAACCCGACAGGACTATAAAGATACCAGGCGTTTCCCCCTGGAAGCTCCCTCGTGCGC
TCTCCTGTTCCGACCCTGCCGCTTACCGGATACCTGTCCGCCTTTCTCCCTTCGGGAAGCGTGGCGCTTT
CTCATAGCTCACGCTGTAGGTATCTCAGTTCGGTGTAGGTCGTTCGCTCCAAGCTGGGCTGTGTGCACGA
ACCCCCCGTTCAGCCCGACCGCTGCGCCTTATCCGGTAACTATCGTCTTGAGTCCAACCCGGTAAGACAC
GACTTATCGCCACTGGCAGCAGCCACTGGTAACAGGATTAGCAGAGCGAGGTATGTAGGCGGTGCTACAG
AGTTCTTGAAGTGGTGGCCTAACTACGGCTACACTAGAAGGACAGTATTTGGTATCTGCGCTCTGCTGAA
GCCAGTTACCTTCGGAAAAAGAGTTGGTAGCTCTTGATCCGGCAAACAAACCACCGCTGGTAGCGGTGGT
TTTTTTGTTTGCAAGCAGCAGATTACGCGCAGAAAAAAAGGATTTCAAGAAGATCCTTTGATCTTTTCTA
CGGGGTCTGACGCTCAGTGGAACGAAAACTCACGTTAAGGGATTTTGGTCATGAGATTATCAAAAAGGAT
CTTCACCTAGATCCTTTTATAGTCCGGAAATACAGGAACGCACGCTGGATGGCCCTTCGCTGGGATGGTG
AAACCATGAAAAATGGCAGCTTCAGTGGATTAAGTGGGGGTAATGTGGCCTGTACCCTCTGGTTGCATAG
GTATTCATACGGTTAAAATTTATCAGGCGCGATTGCGGCAGTTTTTCGGGTGGTTTGTTGCCATTTTTAC
CTGTCTGCTGCCGTGATCGCGCTGAACGCGTTTTAGCGGTGCGTACAATTAAGGGATTATGGTAAATCCA
CTTACTGTCTGCCCTCGTAGCCATCGAGATAAACCGCAGTACTCCGGCCACGATGCGTCCGGCGTAGAGG
ATCGAGATCTTCAATATTGGCCATTAGCCATATTATTCATTGGTTATATAGCATAAATCAATATTGGCTA
TTGGCCATTGCATACGTTGTATCTATATCATAATATGTACATTTATATTGGCTCATGTCCAATATGACCG
CCATGTTGGCATTGATTATTGACTAGTTATTAATAGTAATCAATTACGGGGTCATTAGTTCATAGCCCAT
ATATGGAGTTCCGCGTTACATAACTTACGGTAAATGGCCCGCCTGGCTGACCGCCCAACGACCCCCGCCC
ATTGACGTCAATAATGACGTATGTTCCCATAGTAACGCCAATAGGGACTTTCCATTGACGTCAATGGGTG
GAGTATTTACGGTAAACTGCCCACTTGGCAGTACATCAAGTGTATCATATGCCAAGTCCGCCCCCTATTG
ACGTCAATGACGGTAAATGGCCCGCCTGGCATTATGCCCAGTACATGACCTTACGGGACTTTCCTACTTG
GCAGTACATCTACGTATTAGTCATCGCTATTACCATGGTGATGCGGTTTTGGCAGTACACCAATGGGCGT
GGATAGCGGTTTGACTCACGGGGATTTCCAAGTCTCCACCCCATTGACGTCAATGGGAGTTTGTTTTGGC
ACCAAAATCAACGGGACT
Features (pLannotate 1.2.2; 20 found; start..end, strand, type, name):
    219..351     +  intron         chimeric intron: chimera between introns from human β-globin and immunoglobulin heavy chain genes
    395..413     +  promoter       T7 promoter: promoter for bacteriophage T7 RNA polymerase
    427..2631    +  CDS            RPS6KA1: KS6A1_HUMAN - Also known as MAPKAPK1A, RSK1. Experimental evidence at protein level: Swiss-Prot protein existence level 1. Serine/threonine-protein kinase that acts downstream of ERK (MAPK1/ERK2 and MAPK3/ERK1) signaling and mediates mitogenic and stress-induced activation of the transcription factors CREB1, ETV1/ER81 and NR4A1/NUR77, regulates translation through RPS6 and EIF4B phosphorylation, and mediates cellular proliferation, survival, and differentiation by modulating mTOR signaling and repressing pro- apoptotic function of BAD and DAPK1. In fibroblast, is required for EGF-stimulated ph
   2653..3165    +  CDS            Nluc: NanoLuc® luciferase human codon-optimized
   3174..3203    +  misc_feature   MCS (fragment): pUC18/19 multiple cloning site
   3210..3259    +  CDS            SET1 (fragment): solubility-enhancement tag derived from T7 phage gene 10B
   3267..3286    +  terminator     T7 terminator (fragment): transcription terminator for bacteriophage T7 RNA polymerase
   3308..3429    -  polyA_signal   SV40 poly(A) signal: SV40 polyadenylation signal
   3452..3520    -  CDS            large T antigen (fragment): large T antigen from SV40 (simian virus 40)
   3525..3557    +  rep_origin     M13 ori (fragment): M13 bacteriophage origin of replication; arrow indicates direction of (+) strand synthesis
   3558..3609    -  misc_feature   bom (fragment): basis of mobility region from pBR322
   3674..4031    +  promoter       SV40 promoter: SV40 enhancer and early promoter
   4046..4093    +  promoter       EM7 promoter: synthetic bacterial promoter&nbsp
   4125..4916    +  CDS            neo: KKA2_KLEPN - Also known as kan, nptII. Experimental evidence at protein level: Swiss-Prot protein existence level 1. Resistance to kanamycin, neomycin, paromomycin, ribostamycin, butirosin and gentamicin B. From Klebsiella pneumoniae.
   4983..5031    +  polyA_signal   poly(A) signal: synthetic polyadenylation signal
   5052..5141    -  CDS            tnpA (fragment): TN5P_ECOLX - Also known as tnp. Experimental evidence at protein level: Swiss-Prot protein existence level 1. Mediates transposition of transposon Tn5 by a 'cut and paste' mechanism. First, the monomeric transposase binds the 19 bp inverted DNA repeats flanking the transposon. Then, dimerization of the DNA- bound transposase creates a synaptic DNA complex. After nicking of the first DNA strand, excision of the transposon proceeds through a series of intermediates. The transposase then mediates the insertion of the transposon at a new site by strand transfer. The activity of the wild- type tran
   5270..5858    -  rep_origin     ori: high-copy-number ColE1/pMB1/pBR322/pUC origin of replication
   5974..6257    +  misc_feature   cer region: ColE1-derived recombination site that helps to maintain plasmids as monomers
   6450..6827    +  enhancer       CMV enhancer: human cytomegalovirus immediate early enhancer
   6829..80      +  promoter       CMV promoter (across the origin): human cytomegalovirus (CMV) immediate early promoter
