[The description below was written by a language model from this plasmid's Addgene catalogue record and pLannotate feature annotations shown in this document.]
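Description:
RPS6KA1-NanoLuc Fusion Vector is a mammalian expression plasmid of about 6.9 kb built on the pFC32K Nluc CMV-neo Flexi backbone. It is propagated in E. coli as a high-copy plasmid through a ColE1/pUC-type origin, and an adjacent ColE1 cer site helps keep the plasmid in monomeric form. Selection relies on a single neo (nptII) gene placed behind tandem SV40 early and EM7 promoters and followed by a synthetic poly(A) signal. The bacterial EM7 promoter provides kanamycin resistance in E. coli, while the SV40 promoter allows the same gene to confer G418/neomycin resistance in mammalian cells, which in principle permits stable selection.

The payload is the human RPS6KA1 coding sequence (RSK1/p90Rsk), a serine/threonine kinase acting downstream of ERK signalling, joined in the same orientation to a human codon-optimized NanoLuc luciferase at its C terminus. Transcription is driven by the CMV immediate-early enhancer and promoter, which span the numbering origin of the circular sequence. A chimeric β-globin/immunoglobulin intron downstream of the promoter enhances expression, and an SV40 poly(A) signal lies downstream of the fusion. A T7 promoter just upstream of the open reading frame could also support in vitro transcription. Several short annotated fragments (SET1, T7 terminator, large T antigen, M13 ori, bom, tnpA) appear to be partial matches to backbone remnants rather than functional parts.

The stated purpose is to express the RPS6KA1-NanoLuc fusion in mammalian cells. Such kinase-luciferase fusions are commonly used as luminescent donors in bioluminescence-based assays such as BRET, although the record does not name a specific assay.
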