Addgene plasmid #238836: RPS6KA1-NanoLuc Fusion Vector
Purpose: Express RPS6KA1-NanoLuc Fusion Protein in Mammalian Cells under a CMV promoter
Depositing lab: Promega Corporation.
Backbone
  Vector backbone: pFC32K Nluc CMV-neo Flexi(R) Vector
  Vector type: Mammalian Expression
Growth in bacteria
  Bacterial resistance: Kanamycin, 50 μg/mL
  Growth temperature: 37°C
  Growth strain: DH5alpha
  Copy number: High Copy
Gene/Insert
  Gene/Insert name: RPS6KA1
  Species: H. sapiens (human)
  Entrez Gene: RPS6KA1 (a.k.a. HU-1, MAPKAPK1, MAPKAPK1A, RSK, RSK1, p90Rsk)
  Promoter: CMV
  Tag / fusion protein: NanoLuc (R) (C terminal on backbone)
  Cloning method: Other
Terms and licenses: Academic/Nonprofit Terms; Industry Terms
How to cite: RPS6KA1-NanoLuc Fusion Vector was a gift from Promega Corporation (Addgene plasmid # 238836 ; http://n2t.net/addgene:238836 ; RRID:Addgene_238836)
